>Addgene plasmid #81389 | pDONR223_MAGEC2_p.E269K | addgene full sequence | sequence record 167869 | Addgene NGS Result
GGCAGTTCCCTACTCTCGCGTTAACGCTAGCATGGATGTTTTCCCAGTCACGACGTTGTAAAACGACGGC
CAGTCTTAAGCTCGGGCCCCAAATAATGATTTTATTTTGACTGATAGTGACCTGTTCGTTGCAACAAATT
GATGAGCAATGCTTTTTTATAATGCCAACTTTGTACAAAAAAGTTGGCATGCCTCCCGTTCCAGGCGTTC
CATTCCGCAACGTTGACAACGACTCCCCGACCTCAGTTGAGTTAGAAGACTGGGTAGATGCACAGCATCC
CACAGATGAGGAAGAGGAGGAAGCCTCCTCCGCCTCTTCCACTTTGTACTTAGTATTTTCCCCCTCTTCT
TTCTCCACATCCTCTTCTCTGATTCTTGGTGGTCCTGAGGAGGAGGAGGTGCCCTCTGGTGTGATACCAA
ATCTTACCGAGAGCATTCCCAGTAGTCCTCCACAGGGTCCTCCACAGGGTCCTTCCCAGAGTCCTCTGAG
CTCCTGCTGCTCCTCTTTTTCATGGAGCTCATTCAGTGAGGAGTCCAGCAGCCAGAAAGGGGAGGATACA
GGCACCTGTCAGGGCCTGCCAGACAGTGAGTCCTCTTTCACATATACACTAGATGAAAAGGTGGCCGAGT
TAGTGGAGTTCCTGCTCCTCAAATACGAAGCAGAGGAGCCTGTAACAGAGGCAGAGATGCTGATGATTGT
CATCAAGTACAAAGATTACTTTCCTGTGATACTCAAGAGAGCCCGTGAGTTCATGGAGCTTCTTTTTGGC
CTTGCCCTGATAGAAGTGGGCCCTGACCACTTCTGTGTGTTTGCAAACACAGTAGGCCTCACCGATGAGG
GTAGTGATGATGAGGGCATGCCCGAGAACAGCCTCCTGATTATTATTCTGAGTGTGATCTTCATAAAGGG
CAACTGTGCCTCTGAGGAGGTCATCTGGGAAGTGCTGAATGCAGTAGGGGTATATGCTGGGAGGGAGCAC
TTCGTCTATGGGAAGCCTAGGGAGCTCCTCACTAAAGTTTGGGTGCAGGGACATTACCTGGAGTATCGGG
AGGTGCCCCACAGTTCTCCTCCATATTATGAATTCCTGTGGGGTCCAAGAGCCCATTCAGAAAGCATCAA
GAAGAAAGTACTAGAGTTTTTAGCCAAGCTGAACAACACTGTTCCTAGTTCCTTTCCATCCTGGTACAAG
GATGCTTTGAAAGATGTGGAAGAGAGAGTCCAGGCCACAATTGATACCGCAGATGATGCCACTGTCATGG
CCAGTGAAAGCCTCAGTGTCATGTCCAGCAACGTCTCCTTTTCTGAGTGATTGCCAACTTTCTTGTACAA
AGTTGTCATTATAAGAAAGCATTGCTTATCAATTTGTTGCAACGAACAGGTCACTATCAGTCAAAATAAA
ATCATTATTTGCCATCCAGCTGATATCCCCTATAGTGAGTCGTATTACATGGTCATAGCTGTTTCCTGGC
AGCTCTGGCCCGTGTCTCAAAATCTCTGATGTTACATTGCACAAGATAAAAATATATCATCATGCCTCCT
CTAGACCAGCCAGGACAGAAATGCCTCGACTTCGCTGCTACCCAAGGTTGCCGGGTGACGCACACCGTGG
AAACGGATGAAGGCACGAACCCAGTGGACATAAGCCTGTTCGGTTCGTAAGCTGTAATGCAAGTAGCGTA
TGCGCTCACGCAACTGGTCCAGAACCTTGACCGAACGCAGCGGTGGTAACGGCGCAGTGGCGGTTTTCAT
GGCTTGTTATGACTGTTTTTTTGGGGTACAGTCTATGCCTCGGGCATCCAAGCAGCAAGCGCGTTACGCC
GTGGGTCGATGTTTGATGTTATGGAGCAGCAACGATGTTACGCAGCAGGGCAGTCGCCCTAAAACAAAGT
TAAACATTATGAGGGAAGCGGTGATCGCCGAAGTATCGACTCAACTATCAGAGGTAGTTGGCGTCATCGA
GCGCCATCTCGAACCGACGTTGCTGGCCGTACATTTGTACGGCTCCGCAGTGGATGGCGGCCTGAAGCCA
CACAGTGATATTGATTTGCTGGTTACGGTGACCGTAAGGCTTGATGAAACAACGCGGCGAGCTTTGATCA
ACGACCTTTTGGAAACTTCGGCTTCCCCTGGAGAGAGCGAGATTCTCCGCGCTGTAGAAGTCACCATTGT
TGTGCACGACGACATCATTCCGTGGCGTTATCCAGCTAAGCGCGAACTGCAATTTGGAGAATGGCAGCGC
AATGACATTCTTGCAGGTATCTTCGAGCCAGCCACGATCGACATTGATCTGGCTATCTTGCTGACAAAAG
CAAGAGAACATAGCGTTGCCTTGGTAGGTCCAGCGGCGGAGGAACTCTTTGATCCGGTTCCTGAACAGGA
TCTATTTGAGGCGCTAAATGAAACCTTAACGCTATGGAACTCGCCGCCCGACTGGGCTGGCGATGAGCGA
AATGTAGTGCTTACGTTGTCCCGCATTTGGTACAGCGCAGTAACCGGCAAAATCGCGCCGAAGGATGTCG
CTGCCGACTGGGCAATGGAGCGCCTGCCGGCCCAGTATCAGCCCGTCATACTTGAAGCTAGACAGGCTTA
TCTTGGACAAGAAGAAGATCGCTTGGCCTCGCGCGCAGATCAGTTGGAAGAATTTGTCCACTACGTGAAA
GGCGAGATCACCAAGGTAGTCGGCAAATAACCCTCGAGCCACCCATGACCAAAATCCCTTAACGTGAGTT
ACGCGTCGTTCCACTGAGCGTCAGACCCCGTAGAAAAGATCAAAGGATCTTCTTGAGATCCTTTTTTTCT
GCGCGTAATCTGCTGCTTGCAAACAAAAAAACCACCGCTACCAGCGGTGGTTTGTTTGCCGGATCAAGAG
CTACCAACTCTTTTTCCGAAGGTAACTGGCTTCAGCAGAGCGCAGATACCAAATACTGTTCTTCTAGTGT
AGCCGTAGTTAGGCCACCACTTCAAGAACTCTGTAGCACCGCCTACATACCTCGCTCTGCTAATCCTGTT
ACCAGTGGCTGCTGCCAGTGGCGATAAGTCGTGTCTTACCGGGTTGGACTCAAGACGATAGTTACCGGAT
AAGGCGCAGCGGTCGGGCTGAACGGGGGGTTCGTGCACACAGCCCAGCTTGGAGCGAACGACCTACACCG
AACTGAGATACCTACAGCGTGAGCTATGAGAAAGCGCCACGCTTCCCGAAGGGAGAAAGGCGGACAGGTA
TCCGGTAAGCGGCAGGGTCGGAACAGGAGAGCGCACGAGGGAGCTTCCAGGGGGAAACGCCTGGTATCTT
TATAGTCCTGTCGGGTTTCGCCACCTCTGACTTGAGCGTCGATTTTTGTGATGCTCGTCAGGGGGGCGGA
GCCTATGGAAAAACGCCAGCAACGCGGCCTTTTTACGGTTCCTGGCCTTTTGCTGGCCTTTTGCTCACAT
GTTCTTTCCTGCGTTATCCCCTGATTCTGTGGATAACCGTATTACCGCCTTTGAGTGAGCTGATACCGCT
CGCCGCAGCCGAACGACCGAGCGCAGCGAGTCAGTGAGCGAGGAAGCGGAAGAGCGCCCAATACGCAAAC
CGCCTCTCCCCGCGCGTTGGCCGATTCATTAATGCAGCTGGCACGACAGGTTTCCCGACTGGAAAGCGGG
CAGTGAGCGCAACGCAATTAATACGCGTACCGCTAGCCAGGAAGAGTTTGTAGAAACGCAAAAAGGCCAT
CCGTCAGGATGGCCTTCTGCTTAGTTTGATGCCTGGCAGTTTATGGCGGGCGTCCTGCCCGCCACCCTCC
GGGCCGTTGCTTCACAACGTTCAAATCCGCTCCCGGCGGATTTGTCCTACTCAGGAGAGCGTTCACCGAC
AAACAACAGATAAAACGAAAGGCCCAGTCTTCCGACTGAGCCTTTCGTTTTATTTGATGCCT
Features (pLannotate 1.2.2; 12 found; start..end, strand, type, name):
     38..74      -  CDS            lacZα (fragment): LacZα fragment of β-galactosidase; lacZ fragment
     91..186     +  protein_bind   attL3: mutant version of attL; recombination site for the Gateway® LR reaction LR Clonase™
    189..1307    +  CDS            MAGEC2: MAGC2_HUMAN - Also known as HCA587, MAGEE1. Experimental evidence at protein level: Swiss-Prot protein existence level 1. Proposed to enhance ubiquitin ligase activity of RING-type zinc finger-containing E3 ubiquitin-protein ligases. In vitro enhances ubiquitin ligase activity of TRIM28 and stimulates p53/TP53 ubiquitination in presence of Ubl-conjugating enzyme UBE2H leading to p53/TP53 degradation. Proposed to act through recruitment and/or stabilization of the Ubl-conjugating enzymes (E2) at the E3:substrate complex. From Homo sapiens (Human).
   1318..1411    -  protein_bind   attL2 (fragment): mutant version of attL; recombination site for the Gateway® LR reaction LR Clonase™
   1429..1447    -  promoter       T7 promoter: promoter for bacteriophage T7 RNA polymerase
   1637..1660    +  promoter       Pc promoter (fragment): intI1 (promoter lies within the coding sequence); class 1 integron promoter
   1836..1892    +  CDS            GmR (fragment): gentamycin acetyltransferase; aacC1; confers resistance to gentamycin
   1899..2690    +  CDS            SmR: aminoglycoside adenylyltransferase (Murphy, 1985); aadA; confers resistance to spectinomycin and streptomycin
   2783..3371    +  rep_origin     ori: high-copy-number ColE1/pMB1/pBR322/pUC origin of replication
   3554..3646    +  CDS            lacI (fragment): lac repressor; lacI; The lac repressor binds to the lac operator to inhibit transcription in E. coli. This inhibition can be relieved by adding lactose or isopropyl-β-D-thiogalactopyranoside (IPTG).
   3701..3728    -  terminator     rrnB T2 terminator: transcription terminator T2 from the E. coli rrnB gene
   3860..3903    +  terminator     rrnB T1 terminator: Escherichia coli rrnB; transcription terminator T1 from the E. coli rrnB gene
