[The description below was written by a language model from this plasmid's Addgene catalogue record and pLannotate feature annotations shown in this document.]
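Description:
pDONR223_MAGEC2_p.E269K is a Gateway entry clone built on the Invitrogen pDONR223 backbone (about 2.8 kb without insert; the sequenced plasmid is 3,912 nt). It is maintained in E. coli through a high-copy ColE1/pUC-type origin and selected with spectinomycin, conferred by the aadA aminoglycoside adenylyltransferase gene (SmR). The annotation places a fragment of a class 1 integron Pc promoter and a short remnant of a gentamicin acetyltransferase gene just upstream of that marker. Small lacZα and lacI fragments and rrnB T1 and T2 transcription terminators are also detected in the backbone.

The insert is the human MAGEC2 open reading frame (also known as CT10, HCA587 or MAGEE1) carrying the E269K missense substitution. MAGEC2 is a MAGE family protein proposed to enhance RING-type E3 ubiquitin ligase activity, including TRIM28-dependent ubiquitination of p53. The coding sequence is flanked by two attL recombination sites. The automated annotation labels them attL3 and a partial attL2, so the precise identity of the upstream site should be treated with caution. These sites allow the ORF to be moved by LR Clonase recombination into attR-containing destination vectors. The clone is in the "closed" configuration, with a stop codon directly after the ORF, so it suits native or N-terminally tagged expression rather than C-terminal fusions.

No promoter drives the insert in this plasmid. The only nearby promoter is a T7 promoter lying outside the downstream attL site on the reverse strand, so expression requires transfer to a destination vector. The construct belongs to the Target Accelerator Plasmid Collection, a resource assembled for systematic functional testing of rare cancer-associated variants.
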