Addgene plasmid #81389: pDONR223_MAGEC2_p.E269K
Purpose: Gateway Donor vector containing MAGEC2 , part of the Target Accelerator Plasmid Collection.
Depositing lab: Jesse Boehm & William Hahn & David Root. Depositing organization: Broad Institute. Publication: Systematic Functional Interrogation of Rare Cancer Variants Identifies Oncogenic Alleles. Kim E, Ilic N, Shrestha Y, Zou L, Kamburov A, Zhu C, Yang X, Lubonja R, Tran N, Nguyen C, Lawrence MS, Piccioni F, Bagul M, Doench JG, Chouinard CR, Wu X, Hogstrom L, Natoli T, Tamayo P, Horn H, Corsello SM, Lage K, Root DE, Subramanian A, Golub TR, Getz G, Boehm JS, Hahn WC. Cancer Discov. 2016 Jul;6(7):714-26. doi: 10.1158/2159-8290.CD-16-0160. Epub 2016 May 4. PubMed 27147599.
Backbone
  Vector backbone: pDONR223
  Backbone manufacturer: Invitrogen
  Backbone size w/o insert (bp): 2790
  Vector type: Gateway Entry vector
Growth in bacteria
  Bacterial resistance: Spectinomycin, 50 μg/mL
  Growth temperature: 37°C
  Growth strain: DH5alpha
  Copy number: High Copy
Gene/Insert
  Gene/Insert name: MAGEC2
  Species: H. sapiens (human)
  Mutation: E269K
  GenBank ID: NM_016249.3
  Entrez Gene: MAGEC2 (a.k.a. CT10, HCA587, MAGEE1)
  Promoter: None
  Cloning method: Gateway Cloning
  Sequencing primers: 5′ M13pUC-fwd; 3′ M13-Rev
Terms and licenses: Academic/Nonprofit Terms; Industry Terms: Not Available to Industry
Depositor comments: Closed state: stop codon immediately follows insert
How to cite: pDONR223_MAGEC2_p.E269K was a gift from Jesse Boehm & William Hahn & David Root (Addgene plasmid # 81389 ; http://n2t.net/addgene:81389 ; RRID:Addgene_81389)
