>Addgene plasmid #81389 | pDONR223_MAGEC2_p.E269K | depositor partial sequence | sequence record 154708 | Insert sequence
ATGCCTCCCGTTCCAGGCGTTCCATTCCGCAACGTTGACAACGACTCCCCGACCTCAGTTGAGTTAGAAG
ACTGGGTAGATGCACAGCATCCCACAGATGAGGAAGAGGAGGAAGCCTCCTCCGCCTCTTCCACTTTGTA
CTTAGTATTTTCCCCCTCTTCTTTCTCCACATCCTCTTCTCTGATTCTTGGTGGTCCTGAGGAGGAGGAG
GTGCCCTCTGGTGTGATACCAAATCTTACCGAGAGCATTCCCAGTAGTCCTCCACAGGGTCCTCCACAGG
GTCCTTCCCAGAGTCCTCTGAGCTCCTGCTGCTCCTCTTTTTCATGGAGCTCATTCAGTGAGGAGTCCAG
CAGCCAGAAAGGGGAGGATACAGGCACCTGTCAGGGCCTGCCAGACAGTGAGTCCTCTTTCACATATACA
CTAGATGAAAAGGTGGCCGAGTTAGTGGAGTTCCTGCTCCTCAAATACGAAGCAGAGGAGCCTGTAACAG
AGGCAGAGATGCTGATGATTGTCATCAAGTACAAAGATTACTTTCCTGTGATACTCAAGAGAGCCCGTGA
GTTCATGGAGCTTCTTTTTGGCCTTGCCCTGATAGAAGTGGGCCCTGACCACTTCTGTGTGTTTGCAAAC
ACAGTAGGCCTCACCGATGAGGGTAGTGATGATGAGGGCATGCCCGAGAACAGCCTCCTGATTATTATTC
TGAGTGTGATCTTCATAAAGGGCAACTGTGCCTCTGAGGAGGTCATCTGGGAAGTGCTGAATGCAGTAGG
GGTATATGCTGGGAGGGAGCACTTCGTCTATGGGAAGCCTAGGGAGCTCCTCACTAAAGTTTGGGTGCAG
GGACATTACCTGGAGTATCGGGAGGTGCCCCACAGTTCTCCTCCATATTATGAATTCCTGTGGGGTCCAA
GAGCCCATTCAGAAAGCATCAAGAAGAAAGTACTAGAGTTTTTAGCCAAGCTGAACAACACTGTTCCTAG
TTCCTTTCCATCCTGGTACAAGGATGCTTTGAAAGATGTGGAAGAGAGAGTCCAGGCCACAATTGATACC
GCAGATGATGCCACTGTCATGGCCAGTGAAAGCCTCAGTGTCATGTCCAGCAACGTCTCCTTTTCTGAG
